>Addgene plasmid #144655 | TFORF3179 | addgene full sequence | sequence record 349105 | Addgene NGS Result
GGCTCCGGTGCCCGTCAGTGGGCAGAGCGCACATCGCCCACAGTCCCCGAGAAGTTGGGGGGAGGGGTCG
GCAATTGAACCGGTGCCTAGAGAAGGTGGCGCGGGGTAAACTGGGAAAGTGATGTCGTGTACTGGCTCCG
CCTTTTTCCCGAGGGTGGGGGAGAACCGTATATAAGTGCAGTAGTCGCCGTGAACGTTCTTTTTCGCAAC
GGGTTTGCCGCCAGAACACAGGTAAGTGCCGTGTGTGGTTCCCGCGGGCCTGGCCTCTTTACGGGTTATG
GCCCTTGCGTGCCTTGAATTACTTCCACCTGGCTGCAGTACGTGATTCTTGATCCCGAGCTTCGGGTTGG
AAGTGGGTGGGAGAGTTCGAGGCCTTGCGCTTAAGGAGCCCCTTCGCCTCGTGCTTGAGTTGAGGCCTGG
CCTGGGCGCTGGGGCCGCCGCGTGCGAATCTGGTGGCACCTTCGCGCCTGTCTCGCTGCTTTCGATAAGT
CTCTAGCCATTTAAAATTTTTGATGACCTGCTGCGACGCTTTTTTTCTGGCAAGATAGTCTTGTAAATGC
GGGCCAAGATCTGCACACTGGTATTTCGGTTTTTGGGGCCGCGGGCGGCGACGGGGCCCGTGCGTCCCAG
CGCACATGTTCGGCGAGGCGGGGCCTGCGAGCGCGGCCACCGAGAATCGGACGGGGGTAGTCTCAAGCTG
GCCGGCCTGCTCTGGTGCCTGGCCTCGCGCCGCCGTGTATCGCCCCGCCCTGGGCGGCAAGGCTGGCCCG
GTCGGCACCAGTTGCGTGAGCGGAAAGATGGCCGCTTCCCGGCCCTGCTGCAGGGAGCTCAAAATGGAGG
ACGCGGCGCTCGGGAGAGCGGGCGGGTGAGTCACCCACACAAAGGAAAAGGGCCTTTCCGTCCTCAGCCG
TCGCTTCATGTGACTCCACGGAGTACCGGGCGCCGTCCAGGCACCTCGATTAGTTCTCGAGCTTTTGGAG
TACGTCGTCTTTAGGTTGGGGGGAGGGGTTTTATGCGATGGAGTTTCCCCACACTGAGTGGGTGGAGACT
GAAGTTAGGCCAGCTTGGCACTTGATGTAATTCTCCTTGGAATTTGCCCTTTTTGAGTTTGGATCTTGGT
TCATTCTCAAGCCTCAGACAGTGGTTCAAAGTTTTTTTCTTCCATTTCAGGTGTCGTGAGGCTAGCATCG
ATTGATCAACAAGTTTGTACAAAAAAGTTGGCACCATGGAAATAGTGGGGTGCCGAGCAGAAGACAACTC
GTGTCCTTTCCGCCCCCCAGCCATGCTCTTTCACGGGATCTCCGGAGGCCACATCCAAGGCATCATGGAG
GAGATGGAGCGCAGATCCAAGACTGAGGCCCGTCTGGCCAAAGGCGCCCAGCTCAACGGCCGCGACGCGG
GCATGCCCCCGCTCAGCCCGGAGAAGCCCGCCCTGTGCGCCGGCTGCGGGGGCAAGATCTCGGACAGGTA
CTATCTGCTGGCTGTGGACAAACAGTGGCATCTGAGATGCCTGAAGTGCTGTGAATGTAAGCTGGCCCTC
GAGTCCGAGCTCACCTGCTTTGCCAAGGACGGTAGCATTTACTGCAAGGAGGATTACTACAGAAGGTTCT
CTGTGCAGAGATGTGCCCGCTGCCACCTTGGCATTTCCGCCTCGGAGATGGTCATGCGCGCCCGAGACTC
TGTCTACCACCTGAGCTGCTTCACCTGCTCCACTTGCAACAAGACTCTGACCACGGGCGACCATTTCGGC
ATGAAGGACAGCCTGGTGTACTGCCGCGCCCACTTCGAGACCCTCTTGCAAGGAGAGTATCCACCGCAGC
TGAGCTACACGGAGCTGGCGGCCAAGAGCGGCGGCCTGGCCCTGCCTTACTTCAACGGTACGGGCACCGT
GCAGAAAGGGCGGCCCCGGAAGCGGAAGAGCCCAGCGCTGGGAGTGGACATCGTCAATTACAACTCAGGT
TGTAATGAGAATGAGGCAGACCACTTGGACCGGGACCAGCAGCCTTATCCACCCTCGCAGAAGACCAAGC
GCATGCGAACCTCTTTCAAGCATCACCAGCTCCGGACCATGAAATCCTACTTTGCCATCAACCACAACCC
GGATGCCAAGGACCTCAAGCAGCTTGCCCAGAAAACAGGTCTGACCAAAAGAGTTTTGCAGGTTTGGTTC
CAAAACGCACGAGCCAAATTCAGAAGGAACCTTTTGCGGCAGGAGAATGGGGGTGTTGATAAAGCTGACG
GCACGTCGCTTCCGGCCCCGCCCTCAGCAGACAGCGGAGCTCTCACTCCACCCGGCACTGCGACCACTTT
AACAGACCTGACCAATCCCACTATCACTGTAGTGACATCCGTGACCTCTAACATGGACAGCCACGAATCC
GGAAGCCCCTCACAAACTACCTTAACAAACCTTTTCTTGCCAACTTTCTTGTACAAAGTGGTTGATATCG
GTAAGCCTATCCCTAACCCTCTCCTCGGTCTCGATTCTACGTAGTAATGAACTAGTCCGTAACTTGAAAG
TATTTCGATTTCTTGGCTTTATATATCTTGTGGAAAGGACGATACCGGACATGCTCACTGTGCGAAACGC
GTTAAGTCGACAATCAACCTCTGGATTACAAAATTTGTGAAAGATTGACTGGTATTCTTAACTATGTTGC
TCCTTTTACGCTATGTGGATACGCTGCTTTAATGCCTTTGTATCATGCTATTGCTTCCCGTATGGCTTTC
ATTTTCTCCTCCTTGTATAAATCCTGGTTGCTGTCTCTTTATGAGGAGTTGTGGCCCGTTGTCAGGCAAC
GTGGCGTGGTGTGCACTGTGTTTGCTGACGCAACCCCCACTGGTTGGGGCATTGCCACCACCTGTCAGCT
CCTTTCCGGGACTTTCGCTTTCCCCCTCCCTATTGCCACGGCGGAACTCATCGCCGCCTGCCTTGCCCGC
TGCTGGACAGGGGCTCGGCTGTTGGGCACTGACAATTCCGTGGTGTTGTCGGGGAAATCATCGTCCTTTC
CTTGGCTGCTCGCCTGTGTTGCCACCTGGATTCTGCGCGGGACGTCCTTCTGCTACGTCCCTTCGGCCCT
CAATCCAGCGGACCTTCCTTCCCGCGGCCTGCTGCCGGCTCTGCGGCCTCTTCCGCGTCTTCGCCTTCGC
CCTCAGACGAGTCGGATCTCCCTTTGGGCCGCCTCCCCGCGTCGACTTTAAGACCAATGACTTACAAGGC
AGCTGTAGATCTTAGCCACTTTTTAAAAGAAAAGGGGGGACTGGAAGGGCTAATTCACTCCCAACGAAGA
CAAGATCTGCTTTTTGCTTGTACTGGGTCTCTCTGGTTAGACCAGATCTGAGCCTGGGAGCTCTCTGGCT
AACTAGGGAACCCACTGCTTAAGCCTCAATAAAGCTTGCCTTGAGTGCTTCAAGTAGTGTGTGCCCGTCT
GTTGTGTGACTCTGGTAACTAGAGATCCCTCAGACCCTTTTAGTCAGTGTGGAAAATCTCTAGCAGTACG
TATAGTAGTTCATGTCATCTTATTATTCAGTATTTATAACTTGCAAAGAAATGAATATCAGAGAGTGAGA
GGAACTTGTTTATTGCAGCTTATAATGGTTACAAATAAAGCAATAGCATCACAAATTTCACAAATAAAGC
ATTTTTTTCACTGCATTCTAGTTGTGGTTTGTCCAAACTCATCAATGTATCTTATCATGTCTGGCTCTAG
CTATCCCGCCCCTAACTCCGCCCATCCCGCCCCTAACTCCGCCCAGTTCCGCCCATTCTCCGCCCCATGG
CTGACTAATTTTTTTTATTTATGCAGAGGCCGAGGCCGCCTCGGCCTCTGAGCTATTCCAGAAGTAGTGA
GGAGGCTTTTTTGGAGGCCTAGGGACGTACCCAATTCGCCCTATAGTGAGTCGTATTACGCGCGCTCACT
GGCCGTCGTTTTACAACGTCGTGACTGGGAAAACCCTGGCGTTACCCAACTTAATCGCCTTGCAGCACAT
CCCCCTTTCGCCAGCTGGCGTAATAGCGAAGAGGCCCGCACCGATCGCCCTTCCCAACAGTTGCGCAGCC
TGAATGGCGAATGGG
[124 nt withheld, positions 4076-4199]
C
[91 nt withheld, positions 4201-4291]
A
[49 nt withheld, positions 4293-4341]
CCTTTGACGTTGGAGTCCACGTTCTTT
[37 nt withheld, positions 4369-4405]
ACCCTATCTCGGTCTATTCTTTTGATTTATAAGGGATTTTGCCGATTTCGGCCTATTGGTTAAAAAATGA
GCTGATTTAACAAAAATTTAACGCGAATTTTAACAAAATATTAACGCTTACAATTTAGGTGGCACTTTTC
GGGGAAATGTGCGCGGAACCCCTATTTGTTTATTTTTCTAAATACATTCAAATATGTATCCGCTCATGAG
ACAATAACCCTGATAAATGCTTCAATAATATTGAAAAAGGAAGAGTATGAGTATTCAACATTTCCGTGTC
GCCCTTATTCCCTTTTTTGCGGCATTTTGCCTTCCTGTTTTTGCTCACCCAGAAACGCTGGTGAAAGTAA
AAGATGCTGAAGATCAGTTGGGTGCACGAGTGGGTTACATCGAACTGGATCTCAACAGCGGTAAGATCCT
TGAGAGTTTTCGCCCCGAAGAACGTTTTCCAATGATGAGCACTTTTAAAGTTCTGCTATGTGGCGCGGTA
TTATCCCGTATTGACGCCGGGCAAGAGCAACTCGGTCGCCGCATACACTATTCTCAGAATGACTTGGTTG
AGTACTCACCAGTCACAGAAAAGCATCTTACGGATGGCATGACAGTAAGAGAATTATGCAGTGCTGCCAT
AACCATGAGTGATAACACTGCGGCCAACTTACTTCTGACAACGATCGGAGGACCGAAGGAGCTAACCGCT
TTTTTGCACAACATGGGGGATCATGTAACTCGCCTTGATCGTTGGGAACCGGAGCTGAATGAAGCCATAC
CAAACGACGAGCGTGACACCACGATGCCTGTAGCAATGGCAACAACGTTGCGCAAACTATTAACTGGCGA
ACTACTTACTCTAGCTTCCCGGCAACAATTAATAGACTGGATGGAGGCGGATAAAGTTGCAGGACCACTT
CTGCGCTCGGCCCTTCCGGCTGGCTGGTTTATTGCTGATAAATCTGGAGCCGGTGAGCGTGGGTCTCGCG
GTATCATTGCAGCACTGGGGCCAGATGGTAAGCCCTCCCGTATCGTAGTTATCTACACGACGGGGAGTCA
GGCAACTATGGATGAACGAAATAGACAGATCGCTGAGATAGGTGCCTCACTGATTAAGCATTGGTAACTG
TCAGACCAAGTTTACTCATATATACTTTAGATTGATTTAAAACTTCATTTTTAATTTAAAAGGATCTAGG
TGAAGATCCTTTTTGATAATCTCATGACCAAAATCCCTTAACGTGAGTTTTCGTTCCACTGAGCGTCAGA
CCCCGTAGAAAAGATCAAAGGATCTTCTTGAGATCCTTTTTTTCTGCGCGTAATCTGCTGCTTGCAAACA
AAAAAACCACCGCTACCAGCGGTGGTTTGTTTGCCGGATCAAGAGCTACCAACTCTTTTTCCGAAGGTAA
CTGGCTTCAGCAGAGCGCAGATACCAAATACTGTTCTTCTAGTGTAGCCGTAGTTAGGCCACCACTTCAA
GAACTCTGTAGCACCGCCTACATACCTCGCTCTGCTAATCCTGTTACCAGTGGCTGCTGCCAGTGGCGAT
AAGTCGTGTCTTACCGGGTTGGACTCAAGACGATAGTTACCGGATAAGGCGCAGCGGTCGGGCTGAACGG
GGGGTTCGTGCACACAGCCCAGCTTGGAGCGAACGACCTACACCGAACTGAGATACCTACAGCGTGAGCT
ATGAGAAAGCGCCACGCTTCCCGAAGGGAGAAAGGCGGACAGGTATCCGGTAAGCGGCAGGGTCGGAACA
GGAGAGCGCACGAGGGAGCTTCCAGGGGGAAACGCCTGGTATCTTTATAGTCCTGTCGGGTTTCGCCACC
TCTGACTTGAGCGTCGATTTTTGTGATGCTCGTCAGGGGGGCGGAGCCTATGGAAAAACGCCAGCAACGC
GGCCTTTTTACGGTTCCTGGCCTTTTGCTGGCCTTTTGCTCACATGTTCTTTCCTGCGTTATCCCCTGAT
TCTGTGGATAACCGTATTACCGCCTTTGAGTGAGCTGATACCGCTCGCCGCAGCCGAACGACCGAGCGCA
GCGAGTCAGTGAGCGAGGAAGCGGAAGAGCGCCCAATACGCAAACCGCCTCTCCCCGCGCGTTGGCCGAT
TCATTAATGCAGCTGGCACGACAGGTTTCCCGACTGGAAAGCGGGCAGTGAGCGCAACGCAATTAATGTG
AGTTAGCTCACTCATTAGGCACCCCAGGCTTTACACTTTATGCTTCCGGCTCGTATGTTGTGTGGAATTG
TGAGCGGATAACAATTTCACACAGGAAACAGCTATGACCATGATTACGCCAAGCGCGCAATTAACCCTCA
CTAAAGGGAACAAAAGCTGGAGCTGCAAGCTTAATGTAGTCTTATGCAATACTCTTGTAGTCTTGCAACA
TGGTAACGATGAGTTAGCAACATGCCTTACAAGGAGAGAAAAAGCACCGTGCATGCCGATTGGTGGAAGT
AAGGTGGTACGATCGTGCCTTATTAGGAAGGCAACAGACGGGTCTGACATGGATTGGACGAACCACTGAA
TTGCCGCATTGCAGAGATATTGTATTTAAGTGCCTAGCTCGATACATAAACGGGTCTCTCTGGTTAGACC
AGATCTGAGCCTGGGAGCTCTCTGGCTAACTAGGGAACCCACTGCTTAAGCCTCAATAAAGCTTGCCTTG
AGTGCTTCAAGTAGTGTGTGCCCGTCTGTTGTGTGACTCTGGTAACTAGAGATCCCTCAGACCCTTTTAG
TCAGTGTGGAAAATCTCTAGCAGTGGCGCCCGAACAGGGACTTGAAAGCGAAAGGGAAACCAGAGGAGCT
CTCTCGACGCAGGACTCGGCTTGCTGAAGCGCGCACGGCAAGAGGCGAGGGGCGGCGACTGGTGAGTACG
CCAAAAATTTTGACTAGCGGAGGCTAGAAGGAGAGAGATGGGTGCGAGAGCGTCAGTATTAAGCGGGGGA
GAATTAGATCGCGATGGGAAAAAATTCGGTTAAGGCCAGGGGGAAAGAAAAAATATAAATTAAAACATAT
AGTATGGGCAAGCAGGGAGCTAGAACGATTCGCAGTTAATCCTGGCCTGTTAGAAACATCAGAAGGCTGT
AGACAAATACTGGGACAGCTACAACCATCCCTTCAGACAGGATCAGAAGAACTTAGATCATTATATAATA
CAGTAGCAACCCTCTATTGTGTGCATCAAAGGATAGAGATAAAAGACACCAAGGAAGCTTTAGACAAGAT
AGAGGAAGAGCAAAACAAAAGTAAGACCACCGCACAGCAAGCGGCCGCTGATCTTCAGACCTGGAGGAGG
AGATATGAGGGACAATTGGAGAAGTGAATTATATAAATATAAAGTAGTAAAAATTGAACCATTAGGAGTA
GCACCCACCAAGGCAAAGAGAAGAGTGGTGCAGAGAGAAAAAAGAGCAGTGGGAATAGGAGCTTTGTTCC
TTGGGTTCTTGGGAGCAGCAGGAAGCACTATGGGCGCAGCGTCAATGACGCTGACGGTACAGGCCAGACA
ATTATTGTCTGGTATAGTGCAGCAGCAGAACAATTTGCTGAGGGCTATTGAGGCGCAACAGCATCTGTTG
CAACTCACAGTCTGGGGCATCAAGCAGCTCCAGGCAAGAATCCTGGCTGTGGAAAGATACCTAAAGGATC
AACAGCTCCTGGGGATTTGGGGTTGCTCTGGAAAACTCATTTGCACCACTGCTGTGCCTTGGAATGCTAG
TTGGAGTAATAAATCTCTGGAACAGATTTGGAATCACACGACCTGGATGGAGTGGGACAGAGAAATTAAC
AATTACACAAGCTTAATACACTCCTTAATTGAAGAATCGCAAAACCAGCAAGAAAAGAATGAACAAGAAT
TATTGGAATTAGATAAATGGGCAAGTTTGTGGAATTGGTTTAACATAACAAATTGGCTGTGGTATATAAA
ATTATTCATAATGATAGTAGGAGGCTTGGTAGGTTTAAGAATAGTTTTTGCTGTACTTTCTATAGTGAAT
AGAGTTAGGCAGGGATATTCACCATTATCGTTTCAGACCCACCTCCCAACCCCGAGGGGACCCATGCATT
GCATCTCAATTAGTCAGCAACCAGGTGTGGAAAGTCCCCAGGCTCCCCAGCAGGCAGAAGTATGCAAAGC
ATGCGTCTCAATTAGTCAGCAACCATAGTCCCGCCCCTAACTCCGCCCATCCCGCCCCTAACTCCGCCCA
GTTCCGCCCATTCTCCGCCCCATGGCTGACTAATTTTTTTTATTTATGCAGAGGCCGAGGCCGCCTCGGC
CTCTGAGCTATTCCAGAAGTAGTGAGGAGGCTTTTTTGGAGGCCTAGGCTTTTGCAAAAAGCTTTCTAGA
GGTACCACCGGAGCTTACCATGACCGAGTACAAGCCCACGGTGCGCCTCGCCACCCGCGACGACGTCCCC
AGGGCCGTACGCACCCTCGCCGCCGCGTTCGCCGACTACCCCGCCACGCGCCACACCGTCGATCCGGACC
GCCACATCGAGCGGGTCACCGAGCTGCAAGAACTCTTCCTCACGCGCGTCGGGCTCGACATCGGCAAGGT
GTGGGTCGCGGACGACGGCGCCGCCGTGGCGGTCTGGACCACGCCGGAGAGCGTCGAAGCGGGGGCGGTG
TTCGCCGAGATCGGCCCGCGCATGGCCGAGTTGAGCGGTTCCCGGCTGGCCGCGCAGCAACAGATGGAAG
GCCTCCTGGCGCCGCACCGGCCCAAGGAGCCCGCGTGGTTCCTGGCCACCGTCGGCGTCTCGCCCGACCA
CCAGGGCAAGGGTCTGGGCAGCGCCGTCGTGCTCCCCGGAGTGGAGGCGGCCGAGCGCGCCGGGGTGCCC
GCCTTCCTGGAGACCTCCGCGCCCCGCAACCTCCCCTTCTACGAGCGGCTCGGCTTCACCGTCACCGCCG
ACGTCGAGGTGCCCGAAGGACCGCGCACCTGGTGCATGACCCGCAAGCCCGGTGCCAGTTAACGAATTCT
AGATCTTGAGACAAATGGCAGTATTCATCCACAATTTTAAAAGAAAAGGGGGGATTGGGGGGTACAGTGC
AGGGGAAAGAATAGTAGACATAATAGCAACAGACATACAAACTAAAGAATTACAAAAACAAATTACAAAA
ATTCAAAATTTTCGGGTTTATTACAGGGACAGCAGAGATCCACTTTGGCGCCGGCTCGAGGCCTGCAGGT
GCAAAGATGGATAAAGTTTTAAACAGAGAGGAATCTTTGCAGCTAATGGACCTTCTAGGTCTTGAAAGGA
GTGGGAATT
Features (pLannotate 1.2.2; 34 found; start..end, strand, type, name):
      1..1179    +  promoter       EF-1α promoter: strong constitutive promoter for human elongation factor EF-1α
   1200..1217    +  protein_bind   attB1 (fragment): mutant version of attB; core recombination site for the Gateway® BP reaction BP Clonase™
   1226..2416    +  CDS            LHX9: LHX9_HUMAN - Experimental evidence at protein level: Swiss-Prot protein existence level 1. Involved in gonadal development. From Homo sapiens (Human).
   2424..2441    -  protein_bind   attB2 (fragment): mutant version of attB; core recombination site for the Gateway® BP reaction BP Clonase™
   2450..2491    +  CDS            V5 tag: epitope tag from simian virus 5
   2507..2560    +  promoter       U6 promoter (fragment): RNA polymerase III promoter for human U6 snRNA
   2602..3190    +  misc_feature   WPRE: woodchuck hepatitis virus posttranscriptional regulatory element
   3241..3260    +  misc_feature   cPPT/CTS (fragment): central polypurine tract and central termination sequence of HIV-1
   3262..3495    +  LTR            3' LTR (ΔU3): self-inactivating 3' long terminal repeat (LTR) from HIV-1
   3573..3694    +  polyA_signal   SV40 poly(A) signal: SV40 polyadenylation signal
   3734..3869    +  rep_origin     SV40 ori: SV40 origin of replication
   3890..3908    -  promoter       T7 promoter: promoter for bacteriophage T7 RNA polymerase
   3916..4071    +  CDS            lacZα (fragment): LacZα fragment of β-galactosidase; lacZ fragment
   4076..4504    +  rep_origin     f1 ori (sequence partly withheld): f1 bacteriophage origin of replication; arrow indicates direction of (+) strand synthesis
   4557..4661    +  promoter       AmpR promoter: bla
   4662..5522    +  CDS            AmpR: β-lactamase; bla; confers resistance to ampicillin, carbenicillin, and related antibiotics
   5693..6281    +  rep_origin     ori: high-copy-number ColE1/pMB1/pBR322/pUC origin of replication
   6464..6556    +  CDS            lacI (fragment): lac repressor; lacI; The lac repressor binds to the lac operator to inhibit transcription in E. coli. This inhibition can be relieved by adding lactose or isopropyl-β-D-thiogalactopyranoside (IPTG).
   6569..6590    +  protein_bind   CAP binding site: CAP binding activates transcription in the presence of cAMP. E. coli catabolite activator protein
   6605..6635    +  promoter       lac promoter: promoter for the E. coli lac operon
   6643..6659    +  protein_bind   lac operator: The lac repressor binds to the lac operator to inhibit transcription in E. coli. This inhibition can be relieved by adding lactose or isopropyl-β-D-thiogalactopyranoside (IPTG). lac repressor encoded by lacI
   6704..6722    +  promoter       T3 promoter: promoter for bacteriophage T3 RNA polymerase
   6750..6976    +  promoter       RSV promoter: Rous sarcoma virus enhancer/promoter
   6977..7157    +  LTR            5' LTR (truncated): truncated 5' long terminal repeat (LTR) from HIV-1
   7204..7329    +  misc_feature   HIV-1 Ψ: packaging signal of human immunodeficiency virus type 1
   7313..7676    +  CDS            HIV-1 gag (fragment): gag protein from human immunodeficiency virus 1; gag
   7822..8055    +  misc_feature   RRE: The Rev response element (RRE) of HIV-1 allows for Rev-dependent mRNA export from the nucleus to the cytoplasm.
   8432..8458    +  CDS            Rev (fragment): human immunodeficiency virus 1 (HIV-1) Rev protein; rev; enhances nuclear export of unspliced and incompletely spliced viral mRNAs
   8465..8488    +  promoter       SV40 promoter (fragment): SV40 early promoter
   8489..8560    +  promoter       SV40 promoter (fragment): SV40 enhancer and early promoter
   8584..8719    +  rep_origin     SV40 ori: SV40 origin of replication
   8765..9361    +  CDS            PuroR (fragment): puromycin N-acetyltransferase; pac from Streptomyces; confers resistance to puromycin
   9410..9527    +  misc_feature   cPPT/CTS: central polypurine tract and central termination sequence of HIV-1
   9592..9658    +  CDS            small t antigen (fragment): SV40 (simian virus 40) small t antigen
