[The description below was written by a language model from this plasmid's Addgene catalogue record and pLannotate feature annotations shown in this document.]
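Description:
TFORF3179 is a third-generation-style, self-inactivating lentiviral expression plasmid built on the pLX_TRC317 backbone and carrying the human LIM-homeobox transcription factor LHX9 (reference transcript NM_020204.2). It is one member of a large barcoded transcription factor ORF collection. In bacteria it is maintained through a high-copy ColE1/pUC-type origin and selected with ampicillin via the β-lactamase gene. An f1 origin and remnants of lac and T7/T3 promoter sequences from the parental cloning vector are also present. The depositor notes that the plasmid can recombine, as is common for LTR-containing vectors.

The viral genome is transcribed from an RSV promoter fused to a truncated HIV-1 5' LTR, followed by the Ψ packaging signal, a gag fragment and the RRE for Rev-dependent nuclear export. It ends in a ΔU3 3' LTR that inactivates LTR promoter activity after integration. Within this unit, an SV40 early promoter drives puromycin N-acetyltransferase for selection of transduced mammalian cells. A cPPT/CTS element that aids nuclear import follows, and then the EF-1α promoter drives the payload. The LHX9 ORF was inserted by Gateway cloning, so it is flanked by attB1 and attB2 remnants, and it is fused in frame to a C-terminal V5 epitope tag for detection. A WPRE downstream enhances transcript stability and expression. The record states that each construct carries a unique 24-bp barcode, although this is not annotated as a feature in the table. The barcode allows the overexpressed factor to be identified in pooled screens, for example in studies of transcription factor-driven directed differentiation.
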