Addgene plasmid #144655: TFORF3179
Purpose: Lentiviral vector for overexpressing transcription factor ORFs with unique 24-bp barcodes. Barcodes facilitate identification of transcription factors in pooled screens.
Depositing lab: Feng Zhang. Depositing organization: Broad Institute. Publication: A transcription factor atlas of directed differentiation. Joung J, Ma S, Tay T, Geiger-Schuller KR, Kirchgatterer PC, Verdine VK, Guo B, Arias-Garcia MA, Allen WE, Singh A, Kuksenko O, Abudayyeh OO, Gootenberg JS, Fu Z, Macrae RK, Buenrostro JD, Regev A, Zhang F. Cell. 2023 Jan 5;186(1):209-229.e26. doi: 10.1016/j.cell.2022.11.026. PubMed 36608654.
Backbone
  Vector backbone: pLX_TRC317
  Backbone manufacturer: Broad Institute Genetic Perturbation Platform
  Backbone size w/o insert (bp): 8264
  Vector type: Mammalian Expression, Lentiviral
  Selectable markers: Puromycin
Growth in bacteria
  Bacterial resistance: Ampicillin, 100 μg/mL
  Growth temperature: 37°C
  Growth strain: NEB Stable
  Copy number: High Copy
Gene/Insert
  Gene/Insert name: LHX9
  Species: H. sapiens (human)
  Insert size (bp): 1400
  Entrez Gene: LHX9
  Promoter: EF1a
  Tag / fusion protein: V5 (C terminal on insert)
  Cloning method: Gateway Cloning
  Sequencing primers: 5′ GGGTGGAGACTGAAGTTAGGCCAG; 3′ CACATAGCGTAAAAGGAGCAACATAG
Resource information
  A portion of this plasmid was derived from a plasmid made by: Broad Institute Genetic Perturbation Platform
Terms and licenses: Academic/Nonprofit Terms; Industry Terms: Not Available to Industry
Depositor comments: NM_020204.2 Please test multiple small colonies in case of plasmid recombination. To make this collection available in a timely manner, a portion of this collection was not fully sequenced by Addgene. If an Addgene verified full plasmid sequence is not available, please contact us prior to placing an order to request the full sequence.
How to cite: TFORF3179 was a gift from Feng Zhang (Addgene plasmid # 144655 ; http://n2t.net/addgene:144655 ; RRID:Addgene_144655)
