>Addgene plasmid #144655 | TFORF3179 | depositor partial sequence | sequence record 286080 | Insert
ATCGATTGATCAACAAGTTTGTACAAAAAAGTTGGCACCATGGAAATAGTGGGGTGCCGAGCAGAAGACA
ACTCGTGTCCTTTCCGCCCCCCAGCCATGCTCTTTCACGGGATCTCCGGAGGCCACATCCAAGGCATCAT
GGAGGAGATGGAGCGCAGATCCAAGACTGAGGCCCGTCTGGCCAAAGGCGCCCAGCTCAACGGCCGCGAC
GCGGGCATGCCCCCGCTCAGCCCGGAGAAGCCCGCCCTGTGCGCCGGCTGCGGGGGCAAGATCTCGGACA
GGTACTATCTGCTGGCTGTGGACAAACAGTGGCATCTGAGATGCCTGAAGTGCTGTGAATGTAAGCTGGC
CCTCGAGTCCGAGCTCACCTGCTTTGCCAAGGACGGTAGCATTTACTGCAAGGAGGATTACTACAGAAGG
TTCTCTGTGCAGAGATGTGCCCGCTGCCACCTTGGCATTTCCGCCTCGGAGATGGTCATGCGCGCCCGAG
ACTCTGTCTACCACCTGAGCTGCTTCACCTGCTCCACTTGCAACAAGACTCTGACCACGGGCGACCATTT
CGGCATGAAGGACAGCCTGGTGTACTGCCGCGCCCACTTCGAGACCCTCTTGCAAGGAGAGTATCCACCG
CAGCTGAGCTACACGGAGCTGGCGGCCAAGAGCGGCGGCCTGGCCCTGCCTTACTTCAACGGTACGGGCA
CCGTGCAGAAAGGGCGGCCCCGGAAGCGGAAGAGCCCAGCGCTGGGAGTGGACATCGTCAATTACAACTC
AGGTTGTAATGAGAATGAGGCAGACCACTTGGACCGGGACCAGCAGCCTTATCCACCCTCGCAGAAGACC
AAGCGCATGCGAACCTCTTTCAAGCATCACCAGCTCCGGACCATGAAATCCTACTTTGCCATCAACCACA
ACCCGGATGCCAAGGACCTCAAGCAGCTTGCCCAGAAAACAGGTCTGACCAAAAGAGTTTTGCAGGTTTG
GTTCCAAAACGCACGAGCCAAATTCAGAAGGAACCTTTTGCGGCAGGAGAATGGGGGTGTTGATAAAGCT
GACGGCACGTCGCTTCCGGCCCCGCCCTCAGCAGACAGCGGAGCTCTCACTCCACCCGGCACTGCGACCA
CTTTAACAGACCTGACCAATCCCACTATCACTGTAGTGACATCCGTGACCTCTAACATGGACAGCCACGA
ATCCGGAAGCCCCTCACAAACTACCTTAACAAACCTTTTCTTGCCAACTTTCTTGTACAAAGTGGTTGAT
ATCGGTAAGCCTATCCCTAACCCTCTCCTCGGTCTCGATTCTACGTAGTAATGAACTAGTCCGTAACTTG
AAAGTATTTCGATTTCTTGGCTTTATATATCTTGTGGAAAGGACGATACCGGACATGCTCACTGTGCGAA
