>Addgene plasmid #144655 | TFORF3179 | depositor partial sequence | sequence record 286081 | Barcode
TACCGGACATGCTCACTGTGCGAA
